>Addgene plasmid #221739 | pMRXIP-GFP-9K0Q | addgene full sequence | sequence record 443150 | Addgene NGS Result
GACATTGATTATTGACTAGTTATTAATAGTAATCAATTACGGGGTCATTAGTTCATAGCCCATATATGGA
GTTCCGCGTTACATAACTTACGGTAAATGGCCCGCCTGGCTGACCGCCCAACGACCCCCGCCCATTGACG
TCAATAATGACGTATGTTCCCATAGTAACGCCAATAGGGACTTTCCATTGACGTCAATGGGTGGAGTATT
TACGGTAAACTGCCCACTTGGCAGTACATCAAGTGTATCATATGCCAAGTACGCCCCCTATTGACGTCAA
TGACGGTAAATGGCCCGCCTGGCATTATGCCCAGTACATGACCTTATGGGACTTTCCTACTTGGCAGTAC
ATCTACGTATTAGTCATCGCTATTACCATGCTAGAGAACCATCAGATGTTTCCAGGGTGCCCCAAGGACC
TGAAATGACCCTGTGCCTTATTTGAACTAACCAATCAGTTCGCTTCTCGCTTCTGTTCGCGCGCTTCTGC
TCCCCGAGCTCAATAAAAGAGCCCACAACCCCTCACTCGGCGCGCCAGTCCTCCGATTGACTGAGTCGCC
CGGGTACCCGTGTATCCAATAAACCCTCTTGCAGTTGCATCCGACTTGTGGTCTCGCTGTTCCTTGGGAG
GGTCTCCTCTGAGTGATTGACTACCCGTCAGCGGGGGTCTTTCATTTGGGGGCTCGTCCGGGATCGGGAG
ACCCCTGCCCAGGGACCACCGACCCACCACCGGGAGGTAAGCTGGCCAGCAACTTATCTGTGTCTGTCCG
ATTGTCTAGTGTCTATGACTGATTTTATGCGCCTGCGTCGGTACTAGTTAGCTAACTAGCTCTGTATCTG
GCGGACCCGTGGTGGAACTGACGAGTTCGGAACACCCGGCCGCAACCCTGGGAGACGTCCCAGGGACTTC
GGGGGCCGTTTTTGTGGCCCGACCTGAGTCCAAAAATCCCGATCGTTTTGGACTCTTTGGTGCACCCCCC
TTAGAGGAGGGATATGTGGTTCTGGTAGGAGACGAGAACCTAAAACAGTTCCCGCCTCCGTCTGAATTTT
TGCTTTCGGTTTGGGACCGAAGCCGCGCCGCGCGTCTTGTCTGCTGCAGCATCGTTCTGTGTTGTCTCTG
TCTGACTGTGTTTCTGTATTTGTCTGAAAATATGGGCCCGGGCCAGACTGTTACCACTCCCTTAAGTTTG
ACCTTAGGTCACTGGAAAGATGTCGAGCGGATCGCTCACAACCAGTCGGTAGATGTCAAGAAGAGACGTT
GGGTTACCTTCTGCTCTGCAGAATGGCCAACCTTTAACGTCGGATGGCCGCGAGACGGCACCTTTAACCG
AGACCTCATCACCCAGGTTAAGATCAAGGTCTTTTCACCTGGCCCGCATGGACACCCAGACCAGGTCCCC
TACATCGTGACCTGGGAAGCCTTGGCTTTTGACCCCCCTCCCTGGGTCAAGCCCTTTGTACACCCTAAGC
CTCCGCCTCCTCTTCCTCCATCCGCCCCGTCTCTCCCCCTTGAACCTCCTCGTTCGACCCCGCCTCGATC
CTCCCTTTATCCAGCCCTCACTCCTTCTCTAGGCGCCCCCATATGGCCATATGAGATCTTATATGGGGCA
CCCCCGCCCCTTGTAAACTTCCCTGACCCTGACATGACAAGAGTTACTAACAGCCCCTCTCTCCAAGCTC
ACTTACAGGCTCTCTACTTAGTCCAGCACGAAGTCTGGAGACCTCTGGCGGCAGCCTACCAAGAACAACT
GGACCGACCGGTGGTACCTCACCCTTACCGAGTCGGCGACACAGTGTGGGTCCGCCGACACCAGACTAAG
AACCTAGAACCTCGCTGGAAAGGACCTTACACAGTCCTGCTGACCACCCCCACCGCCCTCAAAGTAGACG
GCATCGCAGCTTGGATACACGCCGCCCACGTGAAGGCTGCCGACCCCGGGGGTGGACCATCCTCTAGACT
GCCGGATCTGCCATCGATATAAAGCTTGCCACCATGGTGAGCAAGGGCGAGGAGCTGTTCACCGGGGTGG
TGCCCATCCTGGTCGAGCTGGACGGCGACGTAAACGGCCACAAGTTCAGCGTGTCCGGCGAGGGCGAGGG
CGATGCCACCTACGGCAAGCTGACCCTGAAGTTCATCTGCACCACCGGCAAGCTGCCCGTGCCCTGGCCC
ACCCTCGTGACCACCCTGACCTACGGCGTGCAGTGCTTCAGCCGCTACCCCGACCACATGAAGCAGCACG
ACTTCTTCAAGTCCGCCATGCCCGAAGGCTACGTCCAGGAGCGCACCATCTTCTTCAAGGACGACGGCAA
CTACAAGACCCGCGCCGAGGTGAAGTTCGAGGGCGACACCCTGGTGAACCGCATCGAGCTGAAGGGCATC
GACTTCAAGGAGGACGGCAACATCCTGGGGCACAAGCTGGAGTACAACTACAACAGCCACAACGTCTATA
TCATGGCCGACAAGCAGAAGAACGGCATCAAGGTGAACTTCAAGATCCGCCACAACATCGAGGACGGCAG
CGTGCAGCTCGCCGACCACTACCAGCAGAACACCCCCATCGGCGACGGCCCCGTGCTGCTGCCCGACAAC
CACTACCTGAGCACCCAGTCCGCCCTGAGCAAAGACCCCAACGAGAAGCGCGATCACATGGTCCTGCTGG
AGTTCGTGACCGCCGCCGGGATCACTCTCGGCATGGACGAGCTGTACAAGGGTTCAGGCTCGGGATCCGG
GAATTCATCCAAAGATGGAAAAAAAAAGAAGAAGAAAAGTAAAACCAAATGCGTGATTATGTAAACTCGA
GAGCGGCCGCTACGTAAATTCCGCCCCCCCCCCTAACGTTACTGGCCGAAGCCGCTTGGAATAAGGCCGG
TGTGCGTTTGTCTATATGTTATTTTCCACCATATTGCCGTCTTTTGGCAATGTGAGGGCCCGGAAACCTG
GCCCTGTCTTCTTGACGAGCATTCCTAGGGGTCTTTCCCCTCTCGCCAAAGGAATGCAAGGTCTGTTGAA
TGTCGTGAAGGAAGCAGTTCCTCTGGAAGTTTCTTGAAGACAAACAACGTCTGTAGCGACCCTTTGCAGG
CAGCGGAACCCCCCACCTGGCGACAGGTGCCTCTGCGGCCAAAAGCCACGTGTATAAGATACACCTGCAA
AGGCGGCACAACCCCAGTGCCACGTTGTGAGTTGGATAGTTGTGGAAAGAGTCAAATGGCTCTCCTCAAG
CGTATTCAACAAGGGGCTGAAGGATGCCCAGAAGGTACCCCATTGTATGGGATCTGATCTGGGGCCTCGG
TGCACATGCTTTACATGTGTTTAGTCGAGGTTAAAAAAACGTCTAGGCCCCCCGAACCACGGGGACGTGG
TTTTCCTTTGAAAAACACGATGATAATATGGCCACAACCGTCGACATGACCGAGTACAAGCCCACGGTGC
GCCTCGCCACCCGCGACGACGTCCCCCGGGCCGTACGCACCCTCGCCGCCGCGTTCGCCGACTACCCCGC
CACGCGCCACACCGTCGACCCGGACCGCCACATCGAGCGGGTCACCGAGCTGCAAGAACTCTTCCTCACG
CGCGTCGGGCTCGACATCGGCAAGGTGTGGGTCGCGGACGACGGCGCCGCGGTGGCGGTCTGGACCACGC
CGGAGAGCGTCGAAGCGGGGGCGGTGTTCGCCGAGATCGGCCCGCGCATGGCCGAGTTGAGCGGTTCCCG
GCTGGCCGCGCAGCAACAGATGGAAGGCCTCCTGGCGCCGCACCGGCCCAAGGAGCCCGCGTGGTTCCTG
GCCACCGTCGGCGTCTCGCCCGACCACCAGGGCAAGGGTCTGGGCAGCGCCGTCGTGCTCCCCGGAGTGG
AGGCGGCCGAGCGCGCCGGGGTGCCCGCCTTCCTGGAGACCTCCGCGCCCCGCAACCTCCCCTTCTACGA
GCGGCTCGGCTTCACCGTCACCGCCGACGTCGAGGTGCCCGAAGGACCGCGCACCTGGTGCATGACCCGC
AAGCCCGGTGCCTGAGTCGACCGCCCGCCCCACGACCCGCAGCGCCCGACCGAAAGGAGCGCACGACCCC
ATGGCTCGACGATAAAATAAAAGATTTTATTTAGTCTCCAGAAAAAGGGGGGAATGAAAGACCCCACCTG
TAGGTTTGGCAAGCTAGCTTAAGTAACGCCATTTTGCAAGGCATGGAAAAATACATAACTGAGAATAGAG
AAGTTCAGATCAAGGTCAGGAACAGATGGAACAGCTGAATATGGGCCAAACAGGATATCTGTGGTAAGCA
GTTCCTGCCCCGGCTCAGGGCCAAGAACAGATGGAACAGCTGAATATGGGCCAAACAGGATATCTGTGGT
AAGCAGTTCCTGCCCCGGCTCAGGGCCAAGAACAGATGGTCCCCAGATGCGGTCCAGCCCTCAGCAGTTT
CTAGAGAACCATCAGATGTTTCCAGGGTGCCCCAAGGACCTGAAATGACCCTGTGCCTTATTTGAACTAA
CCAATCAGTTCGCTTCTCGCTTCTGTTCGCGCGCTTCTGCTCCCCGAGCTCAATAAAAGAGCCCACAACC
CCTCACTCGGGGCGCCAGTCCTCCGATTGACTGAGTCGCCCGGGTACCCGTGTATCCAATAAACCCTCTT
GCAGTTGCATCCGACTTGTGGTCTCGCTGTTCCTTGGGAGGGTCTCCTCTGAGTGATTGACTACCCGTCA
GCGGGGGTCTTTCACATGCAGCATGTATCAAAATTAATTTGGTTTTTTTTCTTAAGTATTTACATTAAAT
GGCCATAGTTGCATTAATGAATCGGCCAACGCGCGGGGAGAGGCGGTTTGCGTATTGGGCGCTCTTCCGC
TTCCTCGCTCACTGACTCGCTGCGCTCGGTCGTTCGGCTGCGGCGAGCGGTATCAGCTCACTCAAAGGCG
GTAATACGGTTATCCACAGAATCAGGGGATAACGCAGGAAAGAACATGTGAGCAAAAGGCCAGCAAAAGG
CCAGGAACCGTAAAAAGGCCGCGTTGCTGGCGTTTTTCCATAGGCTCCGCCCCCCTGACGAGCATCACAA
AAATCGACGCTCAAGTCAGAGGTGGCGAAACCCGACAGGACTATAAAGATACCAGGCGTTTCCCCCTGGA
AGCTCCCTCGTGCGCTCTCCTGTTCCGACCCTGCCGCTTACCGGATACCTGTCCGCCTTTCTCCCTTCGG
GAAGCGTGGCGCTTTCTCATAGCTCACGCTGTAGGTATCTCAGTTCGGTGTAGGTCGTTCGCTCCAAGCT
GGGCTGTGTGCACGAACCCCCCGTTCAGCCCGACCGCTGCGCCTTATCCGGTAACTATCGTCTTGAGTCC
AACCCGGTAAGACACGACTTATCGCCACTGGCAGCAGCCACTGGTAACAGGATTAGCAGAGCGAGGTATG
TAGGCGGTGCTACAGAGTTCTTGAAGTGGTGGCCTAACTACGGCTACACTAGAAGAACAGTATTTGGTAT
CTGCGCTCTGCTGAAGCCAGTTACCTTCGGAAAAAGAGTTGGTAGCTCTTGATCCGGCAAACAAACCACC
GCTGGTAGCGGTGGTTTTTTTGTTTGCAAGCAGCAGATTACGCGCAGAAAAAAAGGATCTCAAGAAGATC
CTTTGATCTTTTCTACGGGGTCTGACGCTCAGTGGAACGAAAACTCACGTTAAGGGATTTTGGTCATGAG
ATTATCAAAAAGGATCTTCACCTAGATCCTTTTGCGGCCGGCCGCAAATCAATCTAAAGTATATATGAGT
AAACTTGGTCTGACAGTTACCAATGCTTAATCAGTGAGGCACCTATCTCAGCGATCTGTCTATTTCGTTC
ATCCATAGTTGCCTGACTCCCCGTCGTGTAGATAACTACGATACGGGAGGGCTTACCATCTGGCCCCAGT
GCTGCAATGATACCGCGAGACCCACGCTCACCGGCTCCAGATTTATCAGCAATAAACCAGCCAGCCGGAA
GGGCCGAGCGCAGAAGTGGTCCTGCAACTTTATCCGCCTCCATCCAGTCTATTAATTGTTGCCGGGAAGC
TAGAGTAAGTAGTTCGCCAGTTAATAGTTTGCGCAACGTTGTTGCCATTGCTACAGGCATCGTGGTGTCA
CGCTCGTCGTTTGGTATGGCTTCATTCAGCTCCGGTTCCCAACGATCAAGGCGAGTTACATGATCCCCCA
TGTTGTGCAAAAAAGCGGTTAGCTCCTTCGGTCCTCCGATCGTTGTCAGAAGTAAGTTGGCCGCAGTGTT
ATCACTCATGGTTATGGCAGCACTGCATAATTCTCTTACTGTCATGCCATCCGTAAGATGCTTTTCTGTG
ACTGGTGAGTACTCAACCAAGTCATTCTGAGAATAGTGTATGCGGCGACCGAGTTGCTCTTGCCCGGCGT
CAACACGGGATAATACCGCGCCACATAGCAGAACTTTAAAAGTGCTCATCATTGGAAAACGTTCTTCGGG
GCGAAAACTCTCAAGGATCTTACCGCTGTTGAGATCCAGTTCGATGTAACCCACTCGTGCACCCAACTGA
TCTTCAGCATCTTTTACTTTCACCAGCGTTTCTGGGTGAGCAAAAACAGGAAGGCAAAATGCCGCAAAAA
AGGGAATAAGGGCGACACGGAAATGTTGAATACTCATACTCTTCCTTTTTCAATATTATTGAAGCATTTA
TCAGGGTTATTGTCTCATGAGCGGATACATATTTGAATGTATTTAGAAAAATAAACAAATAGGGGTTCCG
CGCACATTTCCCCGAAAAGTGCCACCTGACGTCTAAGAAACCATTATTATCATGACATTAACCTATAAAA
ATAGGCGTATCACGAGGCCCTTTCGTCTTCACTATAGGAGCTTGGCCCATTGCATACGTTGTATCCATAT
CATAATATGTACATTTATATTGGCTCATGTCCAACATTACCGCCATGTT
Features (pLannotate 1.2.2; 14 found; start..end, strand, type, name):
      1..380     +  enhancer       CMV enhancer: human cytomegalovirus immediate early enhancer
    381..676     +  LTR            3' LTR (ΔU3) (fragment): self-inactivating 3' long terminal repeat (LTR) from Moloney murine leukemia virus
    739..1096    +  misc_feature   MMLV Ψ: packaging signal of Moloney murine leukemia virus (MMLV)
   1161..1577    +  CDS            gag (truncated): truncated Moloney murine leukemia virus (MMLV) gag gene lacking the start codon
   1587..1961    +  misc_feature   pol region: Moloney murine leukemia virus (MMLV) pol region containing the splice acceptor site
   1994..2710    +  CDS            EGFP: EGFP is a basic (constitutively fluorescent) green fluorescent protein published in 1996, derived from Aequorea victoria. It is reported to be a rapidly-maturing weak dimer with moderate acid sensitivity.
   2824..3399    +  misc_feature   IRES2: internal ribosome entry site (IRES) of the encephalomyocarditis virus (EMCV)
   3406..4005    +  CDS            PuroR: puromycin N-acetyltransferase; pac from Streptomyces alboniger; confers resistance to puromycin
   4113..4234    +  LTR            3' LTR (ΔU3) (fragment): self-inactivating 3' long terminal repeat (LTR) from Moloney murine leukemia virus
   4235..4704    +  LTR            LTR: long terminal repeat from Moloney murine leukemia virus
   4770..4822    -  CDS            lacI (fragment): lac repressor; lacI; The lac repressor binds to the lac operator to inhibit transcription in E. coli. This inhibition can be relieved by adding lactose or isopropyl-β-D-thiogalactopyranoside (IPTG).
   5005..5593    -  rep_origin     ori: high-copy-number ColE1/pMB1/pBR322/pUC origin of replication
   5757..6617    -  CDS            AmpR: β-lactamase; bla; confers resistance to ampicillin, carbenicillin, and related antibiotics
   6618..6722    -  promoter       AmpR promoter: bla
