[The description below was written by a language model from this plasmid's Addgene catalogue record and pLannotate feature annotations shown in this document.]
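Description:
pMRXIP-GFP-9K0Q is a Moloney murine leukemia virus-based retroviral expression plasmid built on the pMRX-IP backbone, intended for generating mammalian cell lines that stably express a fluorescent membrane-charge probe. In bacteria it is maintained through a high-copy ColE1/pUC-type origin and selected with ampicillin via the β-lactamase gene and its own promoter.

The viral portion begins with a CMV enhancer fused to a partial MMLV LTR, a hybrid 5′ end that typically drives strong transcription of the viral genome in packaging cells. This is followed by the Ψ packaging signal, a truncated gag segment lacking its start codon, and a pol region carrying the splice acceptor, elements that support encapsidation and processing of the transcript. Downstream lies EGFP fused at its C-terminus to a short 54 bp insert encoding the C-terminal tail of human KRAS (residues 1–170 deleted). The name 9K0Q suggests a variant in a series differing in lysine versus glutamine content, although the record does not spell out this nomenclature or list substitutions beyond the deletion. An EMCV IRES then links a puromycin N-acetyltransferase gene to the same transcript, so that puromycin selection enriches for cells expressing the probe. The cassette ends at the 3′ MMLV LTR. No internal promoter is annotated, so expression in transduced cells presumably comes from the LTR.

According to the record, the construct is used to monitor membrane charge, with GFP localization reporting where the KRAS-derived tail binds. It was deposited with a study of syntaxin 17 recruitment to mature autophagosomes and its regulation by PI4P accumulation.
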