Addgene plasmid #221739: pMRXIP-GFP-9K0Q
Purpose: Stable expression of GFP-9K0Q in mammalian cells to monitor membrane charge
Depositing lab: Noboru Mizushima. Depositing organization: The University of Tokyo. Publication: Syntaxin 17 recruitment to mature autophagosomes is temporally regulated by PI4P accumulation. Shinoda S, Sakai Y, Matsui T, Uematsu M, Koyama-Honda I, Sakamaki JI, Yamamoto H, Mizushima N. Elife. 2024 Jun 4;12:RP92189. doi: 10.7554/eLife.92189. PubMed 38831696.
Backbone
  Vector backbone: pMRX-IP
  Backbone manufacturer: Dr.Shoji Yamaoka of Tokyo Medical and Dental University
  Backbone size w/o insert (bp): 6137
  Total vector size (bp): 6909
  Vector type: Mammalian Expression, Retroviral
  Selectable markers: Puromycin
Growth in bacteria
  Bacterial resistance: Ampicillin, 100 μg/mL
  Growth temperature: 37°C
  Growth strain: NEB Stable
  Growth instructions: 100 μg/mL
  Copy number: High Copy
Gene/Insert
  Gene/Insert name: KRAS (alt name: C -terminal region of KRAS)
  Species: H. sapiens (human)
  Insert size (bp): 54
  Mutation: deleted amino acids 1-170
  GenBank ID: NM_004985.4
  Entrez Gene: KRAS (a.k.a. 'C-K-RAS, C-K-RAS, CFC2, K-RAS2A, K-RAS2B, K-RAS4A, K-RAS4B, K-Ras, K-Ras 2, KI-RAS, KRAS1, KRAS2, NS, NS3, OES, RALD, RASK2, c-Ki-ras, c-Ki-ras2)
  Tag / fusion protein: GFP (N terminal on insert)
  Cloning method: Gibson Cloning
  Sequencing primers: 5′ ggctcgGGATCCggGAATTCATCCAAAGATGGAAAAAAAAAGAAGAAGAAAAGTAAAACCAAATGCGTGATTATGtaaCTCGAGaGCGGCCGCt; 3′ aGCGGCCGCtCTCGAGttaCATAATCACGCATTTGGTTTTACTTTTCTTCTTCTTTTTTTTTCCATCTTTGGATGAATTCccGGATCCcgagcc
Terms and licenses: Academic/Nonprofit Terms; Industry Terms: Not Available to Industry
How to cite: pMRXIP-GFP-9K0Q was a gift from Noboru Mizushima (Addgene plasmid # 221739 ; http://n2t.net/addgene:221739 ; RRID:Addgene_221739)
